Addgene plasmid #38330: pETM41-EcLonA
Depositing lab: Florian Freimoser. Depositing organization: ETH Zurich (Swiss Federal Institute of Technology). Publication: Specific localization of inorganic polyphosphate (poly P) in fungal cell walls by selective extraction and immunohistochemistry. Werner TP, Amrhein N, Freimoser FM. Fungal Genet Biol. 2007 Sep;44(9):845-52. Epub 2007 Jan 20. 10.1016/j.fgb.2007.01.008 PubMed 17320430.
Backbone
  Vector backbone: pETM41
  Vector type: Bacterial Expression
Growth in bacteria
  Bacterial resistance: Kanamycin, 50 μg/mL
  Growth temperature: 37°C
  Growth strain: DH5alpha
  Copy number: Unknown
Gene/Insert
  Gene/Insert name: Lon protease fragment (alt name: LonA)
  Species: Escherichia coli
  Mutation: Polyphosphate binding fragment of Lon protease. After the start methionine, the protein starts at amino acid 287, the protein has a length of 168 amino acids
  Entrez Gene: lon (a.k.a. b0439, ECK0433, capR, deg, dir, lopA, muc)
  Promoter: T7
  Tag / fusion protein: His (N terminal on backbone); MBP (N terminal on backbone); TEV (N terminal on backbone)
  Cloning method: Restriction Enzyme; 5′ cloning site NcoI (unknown if destroyed); 3′ cloning site KpnI (unknown if destroyed)
  Sequencing primers: 5′ T7; 3′ T7 Terminator
Terms and licenses: Academic/Nonprofit Terms; Industry Terms: Not Available to Industry
Depositor comments: See "Nomura, K., Kato, J., Takiguchi, N., Ohtake, H., Kuroda, A., 2004. Effects of inorganic polyphosphate on the proteolytic and DNA-binding activities of Lon in Escherichia coli. J. Biol. Chem. 279, 34406–34410." for more information.
How to cite: pETM41-EcLonA was a gift from Florian Freimoser (Addgene plasmid # 38330 ; http://n2t.net/addgene:38330 ; RRID:Addgene_38330)
