[The description below was written by a language model from this plasmid's Addgene catalogue record.]
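Description:
pETM41-EcLonA is a bacterial expression plasmid built on the pETM41 backbone and selected with kanamycin. The record lists its copy number as unknown and does not describe the origin of replication. Expression of the insert is driven by a T7 promoter, so protein production depends on a host that supplies T7 RNA polymerase. The use of a T7 terminator sequencing primer suggests that the cassette ends in the usual T7 terminator.

The insert is a fragment of the Escherichia coli Lon protease gene (lon, here called LonA), cloned between NcoI and KpnI sites. It encodes the polyphosphate-binding portion of the protein. After an initiating methionine the sequence begins at residue 287 of Lon, and the product is 168 amino acids long. The backbone supplies three N-terminal elements: a His tag, maltose-binding protein (MBP) and a TEV protease recognition site. The fragment is therefore made as a His-MBP fusion. MBP generally improves solubility, both tags offer routes for affinity purification, and the TEV site allows the fusion partner to be cleaved away from the Lon fragment afterwards.

The associated publication concerns the localisation of inorganic polyphosphate in fungal cell walls by selective extraction and immunohistochemistry. This suggests that the recombinant fragment serves as a specific polyphosphate-binding probe for detecting the polymer in biological samples, although the record does not spell out the detection scheme. The depositor also points to earlier work on how polyphosphate affects the proteolytic and DNA-binding activities of Lon as background on the binding domain.
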