>Addgene plasmid #38330 | pETM41-EcLonA | addgene partial sequence | sequence record 51096 | T7term 5'-GCTAGTTATTGCTCAGCGG-3'
TCTTTCGGCTTGTTAGCAGCCGGATCTCAGTGGTGGTGGTGGTGGTGCTCGAGTGCGGCCGCAAGCTTGT
CGACGGAGCTCGAATTCGGATCCGGTACCTCAGGCCGGATCGCCACGCATGTCAGAAGACATTTTGTCGA
TCTCATCGAGCAGGAACAGCGGGTTTTTCACGCCCACTTTCGCCATTTTCTGGATCAGTTTACCCGGCAT
AGAACCGATGTAAGTACGGCGGTGACCACGGATTTCCGCTTCATCACGCACGCCGCCCAGCGCCATACGG
ACATATTTACGCCCGGTGGCTTTGGCAATGGACTGACCAAGAGAGGTTTTACCTACCCCCGGCGGCCCTA
CCAGGCAGAGGATCGGTCCCTTGATTTTGTTGACACGGCTTTGAACCGCAAGATACTCAAGGATTCGATC
TTTCACGCGCTCCAGACCATAATGGTCGGTATCAAGGATTTCCTGCGCCTGACGCAGGTCTTTTTTGACC
TTGCTACGCGCATTCCACGGCACCTGTACCATCCAGTCGATATAACCACGCACTACGGTCGCTTCTGCCG
ACATCGGAGACATCATTTTCAGCTTCTGCAACTCTGCTTCCATGGCGCCCTGAAAATAAAGATTCTCGCT
CATGGGGTTGTTGTTATTGTTATTGTTGTTGTTGTTCGAGCTCGAATTAGTCTGCGCGTCTTTCAGGGCT
TCATCGACAGTCTGACGACCGCTGGCGGCGTTGATCACCGCAGTACGCACGGCATACCAGAAAGCGGACA
TCTGCGGGATGTTCGGCATGATTTCACCTTTCTGGGCGTTTTCCATAGTGGCGGCAATACGTGGATCTTT
CGCCAACTCTTCCTCGTAAGACTTCAGCGCTACGGCACCCAGCGGTTTGTCTTTATTAACCGCTTCCAGA
CCT
