>Addgene plasmid #38330 | pETM41-EcLonA | addgene partial sequence | sequence record 51097 | T7 5'-TAATACGACTCACTATAGGG-3'
TGTTTAACTTTAAGAAGGAGATATACCATGAAACATCACCATCACCATCACCCCATGAAAATCGAAGAAG
GTAAACTGGTAATCTGGATTAACGGCGATAAAGGCTATAACGGTCTCGCTGAAGTCGGTAAGAAATTCGA
GAAAGATACCGGAATTAAAGTCACCGTTGAGCATCCGGATAAACTGGAAGAGAAATTCCCACAGGTTGCG
GCAACTGGCGATGGCCCTGACATTATCTTCTGGGCACACGACCGCTTTGGTGGCTACGCTCAATCTGGCC
TGTTGGCTGAAATCACCCCGGACAAAGCGTTCCAGGACAAGCTGTATCCGTTTACCTGGGATGCCGTACG
TTACAACGGCAAGCTGATTGCTTACCCGATCGCTGTTGAAGCGTTATCGCTGATTTATAACAAAGATCTG
CTGCCGAACCCGCCAAAAACCTGGGAAGAGATCCCGGCGCTGGATAAAGAACTGAAAGCGAAAGGTAAGA
GCGCGCTGATGTTCAACCTGCAAGAACCGTACTTCACCTGGCCGCTGATTGCTGCTGACGGGGGTTATGC
GTTCAAGTATGAAAACGGCAAGTACGACATTAAAGACGTGGGCGTGGATAACGCTGGCGCGAAAGCGGGT
CTGACCTTCCTGGTTGACCTGATTAAAAACAAACACATGAATGCAGACACCGATTACTCCATCGCAGAAG
CTGCCTTTAATAAAGGCGAAACAGCGATGACCATCAACGGCCCGTGGGCATGGTCCAACATCGACACCAG
CAAAGTGAATTATGGTGTAACGGTACTGNC
